>Addgene plasmid #15674 | HA PRAS40 S183A | addgene partial sequence | sequence record 22126 | 15674 with BGHrev
CTCTAGACTAAGCGTAGTCTGGGACGTCGTATGGGTAGAATTC
[105 nt withheld, positions 44-148]
GCTCGCCGCGATGCGGTCCAGGTCGGGCGAAGAGGGCGGCCCATTCTCCTCATCTGATGACCGCGCCTCT
GTCCTCTTCTCCTTGAAGCCCCAGACGGGCACAGACACAGGCAAGGCCTTGGCGTACTGCTGTGTGGGTA
GGGCTGAGGCTGGGGGCACTGAGCAGGTGGGGGGGCCGGCGGGGGTCTCCTCGCTCAGGCTGCCATCATC
TGTACTCTCGGGGTCTGACTCACAGAAGGGGGGAAGGTCCTGGAGGGTGGCGTCCTCATCCATCACAAAG
AGCCCTCCATTATCACTAATGCCCAGCTGCTCCCCGGAGGTCTCTGTCTCTGTGGGCTCATCCTCGTCCT
CCTCGTTGTCCTCTCTGGCCAGGGTAGGCCGGGGTGGGCTGGGTGTGGGACTGGGTGGCTGTGGTGCTGG
TGGGGGCGCAGGAGGCCGAGCAGCAGTGGCAGCCCTGTGGGCCAGTGCGATGTCGTGGAGGCAACGGCGC
GCTGCCTCCGCCAGGGCTCCTCGACCATGGGCAGGATAGGCACAGGGGCCCGGGCGGGGTGGTGGCGGC
