[The description below was written by a language model from this plasmid's Addgene catalogue record.]
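Description:
HA PRAS40 S183A is a mammalian expression plasmid built on the pcDNA3.1 backbone (about 5.4 kb without insert). It carries a 771 bp human AKT1S1 coding sequence encoding PRAS40, the proline-rich Akt substrate of 40 kDa. The insert was placed between BamHI and XbaI sites, both of which remain intact, and the record lists an HA epitope tag at the C terminus of the insert, allowing detection or immunoprecipitation of the expressed protein with anti-HA antibodies. The plasmid is maintained as a high-copy construct in E. coli under ampicillin selection. A neomycin resistance marker permits G418 selection of transfected mammalian cells. The record does not explicitly name the promoter. pcDNA3.1 vectors conventionally drive inserts from the CMV immediate-early promoter, with an upstream T7 promoter, which fits the T7 primer listed for 5′ sequencing. No feature table is provided, so individual backbone elements cannot be confirmed here.

The defining feature is the S183A point mutation, which replaces serine 183 with alanine, a residue that cannot be phosphorylated. The associated publication characterises PRAS40 as a direct inhibitor of substrate binding to mTORC1. In that context, the mutant is suited to testing whether modification of Ser183 affects PRAS40's interaction with, or regulation of, the mTORC1 kinase complex, typically by comparison with wild-type tagged PRAS40 in transfected cells. The record notes that part of the plasmid derives from a construct made in another laboratory.
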