Addgene plasmid #15674: HA PRAS40 S183A
Depositing lab: John Lawrence. Depositing organization: University of Virginia. Publication: PRAS40 regulates mTORC1 kinase activity by functioning as a direct inhibitor of substrate binding. Wang L, Harris TE, Roth RA, Lawrence JC. J Biol Chem. 2007 Jul 6. 282(27):20036-44. 10.1074/jbc.M702376200 PubMed 17510057.
Backbone
  Vector backbone: pcDNA3.1
  Backbone manufacturer: Invitrogen
  Backbone size w/o insert (bp): 5400
  Vector type: Mammalian Expression
  Selectable markers: Neomycin (select with G418)
Growth in bacteria
  Bacterial resistance: Ampicillin, 100 μg/mL
  Growth temperature: 37°C
  Growth strain: DH5alpha
  Copy number: High Copy
Gene/Insert
  Gene/Insert name: PRAS40 S183A (alt names: PRAS40; Akt1S)
  Species: H. sapiens (human)
  Insert size (bp): 771
  Mutation: S183A
  GenBank ID: NM_032375
  Entrez Gene: AKT1S1 (a.k.a. Lobe, PRAS40)
  Tag / fusion protein: HA (C terminal on insert)
  Cloning method: Restriction Enzyme; 5′ cloning site BamHI (not destroyed); 3′ cloning site XbaI (not destroyed)
  Sequencing primers: 5′ T7
Resource information
  A portion of this plasmid was derived from a plasmid made by: Richard A. Roth (Stanford University)
Terms and licenses: Academic/Nonprofit Terms; Industry Terms: Not Available to Industry
How to cite: HA PRAS40 S183A was a gift from John Lawrence (Addgene plasmid # 15674 ; http://n2t.net/addgene:15674 ; RRID:Addgene_15674)
